Addgene plasmid #250420: pLexM-HsPQLC1(20-271)-TEV-GFP-His8
Purpose: Expression of C-terminally TEV-GFP-His8 Tagged, N-Terminally Truncated (?1-19), HsPQLC1 in Mammalian Cells
Depositing lab: Simon Newstead. Depositing organization: University of Oxford.
Backbone
  Vector backbone: pLexM
  Backbone manufacturer: Edith Yvonne Jones (Addgene # 99844)
  Vector type: Mammalian Expression
Growth in bacteria
  Bacterial resistance: Ampicillin, 100 μg/mL
  Growth temperature: 37°C
  Growth strain: DH5alpha
  Copy number: High Copy
Gene/Insert
  Gene/Insert name: PQLC1
  Species: H. sapiens (human)
  Insert size (bp): 759
  Mutation: Δ1-19 (new Start codon added)
  Entrez Gene: SLC66A2 (a.k.a. PQLC1)
  Promoter: Chicken-beta-actin promoter/CMV Enhancer
  Tag / fusion protein: TEV-GFP-8xHis (C terminal on backbone)
  Cloning method: Restriction Enzyme; 5′ cloning site SacI (unknown if destroyed); 3′ cloning site XhoI (unknown if destroyed)
  Sequencing primers: 5′ GCTGGTTGTTGTGCTGTCTCATC; 3′ ATCACCATCTAATTCAACCAA
Terms and licenses: Academic/Nonprofit Terms; Industry Terms: Not Available to Industry
How to cite: pLexM-HsPQLC1(20-271)-TEV-GFP-His8 was a gift from Simon Newstead (Addgene plasmid # 250420 ; http://n2t.net/addgene:250420 ; RRID:Addgene_250420)
