[The description below was written by a language model from this plasmid's Addgene catalogue record and pLannotate feature annotations shown in this document.]
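Description:
pLexM-HsPQLC1(20-271)-TEV-GFP-His8 is a mammalian expression plasmid of about 6.1 kb built on the pLexM backbone. It produces an N-terminally truncated form of human PQLC1 (official gene symbol SLC66A2). It is propagated in E. coli as a high-copy plasmid through a ColE1/pUC-type origin and selected with ampicillin via the β-lactamase gene. The feature table also lists short remnants of bacterial cloning-vector sequence (a lac promoter/operator region with a CAP site, a lacI fragment and a small RSF ori-like fragment). These appear to be backbone leftovers rather than functional parts of the expression unit. No mammalian selection marker is annotated, which fits use by transient transfection, although the record does not say this.

The expression cassette is a CAG-type arrangement: the CMV immediate-early enhancer, the chicken β-actin promoter and a chimeric chicken β-actin/rabbit β-globin intron drive strong constitutive transcription, which ends at a rabbit β-globin polyadenylation signal. The small HBB fragments flagging the insert are β-globin exon sequences associated with the intron and 3′ region. The insert encodes residues 20–271 of PQLC1, with residues 1–19 deleted and a new start codon added, cloned between SacI and XhoI. It is fused in frame to a backbone-encoded C-terminal tag consisting of a TEV protease cleavage site, GFP (annotated as GFPmut3) and an octahistidine tag.

GFP lets expression and localisation be followed by fluorescence, the His8 tag allows metal-affinity purification, and TEV cleavage removes both tags afterwards. The stated purpose is expression of this tagged, truncated protein in mammalian cells; the record does not specify any downstream application.
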