Features (pLannotate 1.2.2; 16 found; start..end, strand, type, name):
      1..69      +  rep_origin     RSF ori (fragment): Plasmids containing the RSF 1030 origin of replication can be propagated in E. coli cells that contain additional plasmids with compatible origins.
     71..172     +  CDS            lacI (fragment): LACI_ECOLI - Experimental evidence at protein level: Swiss-Prot protein existence level 1. Repressor of the lactose operon. Binds allolactose as an inducer. From Escherichia coli (strain K12).
    188..209     +  protein_bind   CAP binding site: CAP binding activates transcription in the presence of cAMP. E. coli catabolite activator protein
    224..254     +  promoter       lac promoter: promoter for the E. coli lac operon
    262..278     +  protein_bind   lac operator: The lac repressor binds to the lac operator to inhibit transcription in E. coli. This inhibition can be relieved by adding lactose or isopropyl-β-D-thiogalactopyranoside (IPTG). lac repressor encoded by lacI
    663..718     -  polyA_signal   β-globin poly(A) signal: rabbit β-globin polyadenylation signal (Gil and Proudfoot, 1987)
    789..863     -  CDS            HBB (fragment): HBB_PONPY - Experimental evidence at transcript level: Swiss-Prot protein existence level 2. Involved in oxygen transport from the lung to the various peripheral tissues. From Pongo pygmaeus (Bornean orangutan).
    913..1623    -  CDS            GFPmut3: GFPmut3 is a basic (constitutively fluorescent) green fluorescent protein published in 1996, derived from Aequorea victoria. It is reported to be a very rapidly-maturing weak dimer.
   1660..2430    -  CDS            SLC66A2 (fragment): S66A2_HUMAN - Also known as PQLC1 Experimental evidence at protein level: Swiss-Prot protein existence level 1. From Homo sapiens (Human).
   2443..2520    -  CDS            HBB (fragment): HBB_LEPEU - Experimental evidence at protein level: Swiss-Prot protein existence level 1. Involved in oxygen transport from the lung to the various peripheral tissues. From Lepus europaeus (European hare).
   2518..3534    -  intron         chimeric intron: chimera between introns from chicken β-actin and rabbit β-globin
   3535..3812    -  promoter       chicken β-actin promoter: No description available
   3814..4193    -  enhancer       CMV enhancer: human cytomegalovirus immediate early enhancer
   4224..4328    +  promoter       AmpR promoter: bla
   4329..5189    +  CDS            AmpR: β-lactamase; bla; confers resistance to ampicillin, carbenicillin, and related antibiotics
   5360..5948    +  rep_origin     ori: high-copy-number ColE1/pMB1/pBR322/pUC origin of replication
>Addgene plasmid #250420 | pLexM-HsPQLC1(20-271)-TEV-GFP-His8 | addgene full sequence | sequence record 499015 | Addgene NGS Result
AGTGAGCTGATACCGCTCGCCGCAGCCGAACGACCGAGCGCAGCGAGTCAGTGAGCGAGGAAGCGGAAGA
GCGCCCAATACGCAAACCGCCTCTCCCCGCGCGTTGGCCGATTCATTAATGCAGCGGATCGATCCGCTGG
CACGACAGGTTTCCCGACTGGAAAGCGGGCAGTGAGCGCAACGCAATTAATGTGAGTTAGCTCACTCATT
AGGCACCCCAGGCTTTACACTTTATGCTTCCGGCTCGTATGTTGTGTGGAATTGTGAGCGGATAACAATT
TCACACAGGAAACAGCTATGACCATGATTACGCCAAGCTTGGGCTGCAGGTCGAGGGATCTCCATAAGAG
AAGAGGGACAGCTATGACTGGGAGTAGTCAGGAGAGGAGGAAAAATCTGGCTAGTAAAACATGTAAGGAA
AATTTTAGGGATGTTAAAGAAAAAAATAACACAAAACAAAATATAAAAAAAATCTAACCTCAAGTCAAGG
CTTTTCTATGGAATAAGGAATGGACAGCAGGGGGCTGTTTCATATACTGATGACCTCTTTATAGCCAACC
TTTGTTCATGGCAGCCAGCATATGGGCATATGTTGCCAAACTCTAAACCAAATACTCATTCTGATGTTTT
AAATGATTTGCCCTCCCATATGTCCTTCCGAGTGAGAGACACAAAAAATTCCAACACACTATTGCAATGA
AAATAAATTTCCTTTATTAGCCAGAAGTCAGATGCTCAAGGGGCTTCATGATGTCCCCATAATTTTTGGC
AGAGGGAAAAAGATCTCAGTGGTATTTGTGAGCCAGGGCATTGGCCACACCAGCCACCACCTTCTGATAG
GCAGCCTGCACCTGAGGAGTGAATTATCGCGATACTAGTCTCGACTTAATGATGATGGTGATGGTGGTGG
TGTTTGTACAATTCATCCATACCATGGGTAATACCAGCAGCAGTAACAAATTCTAACAAGACCATGTGGT
CTCTCTTTTCGTTTGGATCTTTGGATAAGGCAGATTGAGTGGATAAGTAATGGTTGTCTGGTAACAAGAC
TGGACCATCACCAATTGGAGTATTTTGTTGATAATGGTCAGCTAATTGAACAGAACCATCTTCAATGTTG
TGTCTAATTTTGAAGTTAACTTTGATACCATTCTTTTGTTTGTCAGCCATGATGTAAACATTGTGAGAGT
TATAGTTGTATTCCAATTTGTGACCTAAAATGTTACCATCTTCTTTAAAATCAATACCTTTTAATTCGAT
TCTATTAACTAAGGTATCACCTTCAAACTTGACTTCAGCTCTGGTCTTGTAGTTACCGTCATCTTTGAAA
AAAATAGTTCTTTCTTGAACATAACCTTCTGGCATGGCAGACTTGAAAAAGTCATGTTGTTTCATATGAT
CTGGGTATCTCGCAAAACATTGAACACCATAACCGAAAGTAGTGACTAAGGTTGGCCATGGAACTGGCAA
TTTACCAGTAGTACAAATAAATTTTAAGGTCAATTTACCGTAAGTAGCGTCACCTTCACCTTCACCGGAG
ACAGAAAATTTGTGACCATTAACATCACCATCTAATTCAACCAAAATTGGGACAACGCCAGTGAATAATT
CTTCACCTTTAGAAAATTGACCTTGAAAATATAAATTTTCCCCCTCGAGCAGAGCTTTTGTTCCGGTAGG
ATGCACGGCGTGAGGAGCAGGTTTCTGAGGGTGTCTAGCGAAGGCGTAGGCCTGTCCGAGAATGGCCAGA
TCCACCAGGACCTGCAGCAGTCCACACACGCTGAACTGCAGAGGGGCGCCTTTAAGCAGGAAGTAGGCGG
TCTTGAAGGCGTCGCCGCTTGTCCACATCAGCACCATCTTGATGCTCATGCCCTCTGTGCTCTGGTGTCT
GTGGTTCCGGTACAGCTGAGGCACTCCCAGCATAGCCTCTGTCAGCACGGCCAGAAAGCCCAGGGTTTCC
ACGAACAGGGCGCTGTCAATGCTCAGGTAGGTGATGTAGCCGGCCACGCCAGTAAAGGCCAGCACGCACT
GCACGTAGTCGCTAAAGCTGGACCACTGCCAGAAGTGGTGAGGATCGAAGTCCAGGAAGCTTCTCCGAGG
GGCGACTTTCACTTCCTCGTCCTTGCTGTCGGCGGCTGTGAAGCTTCTTCTTCTGGCGTTCAGCTCATTG
GCCACGCGCACTTCGGTGCACAGCTTCAGCATCAGCAGCATGGTCAGGATCATGATGGCGCTCTGCCACA
GCAGAGGGCTCTCGAATCTGCGGCCGAACCAAAACAGGATCCGCAGGATGTTGGCGACCAGCAGCACCAG
GCACACATAGGTGCTAAAGCCGTCGGCGTTCTGGGTCCGTCTGATGTCTCTGTACTGGGGCACGTAAGGC
ACCACTCCGCCAAAAACCATGGCGGCAGCAGCTCCCATGGTGGCGAGCTCGGTACCAACGTTGAATTCGG
CCTGAGACGGCCGCAATTCTTTGCCAAAATGATGAGACAGCACAATAACCAGCACGTTGCCCAGGAGCTG
TAGGAAAAAGAAGAAGGCATGAACATGGTTAGCAGAGGCTCTAGAGCCGCCGGTCACACGCCAGAAGCCG
AACCCCGCCCTGCCCCGTCCCCCCCGAAGGCAGCCGTCCCCCCGCGGACAGCCCCGAGGCTGGAGAGGGA
GAAGGGGACGGCGGCGCGGCGACGCACGAAGGCCCTCCCCGCCCATTTCCTTCCTGCCGGCGCCGCACCG
CTTCGCCCCGCGCCCGCTAGAGGGGGTGCGGCGGCGCCTCCCAGATTTCGGCTCCGCACAGATTTGGGAC
AAAGGAAGTCCCTGCGCCCTCTCGCACGATTACCATAAAAGGCAATGGCTGCGGCTCGCCGCGCCTCGAC
AGCCGCCGGCGCTCCGGGGGCCGCCGCGCCCCTCCCCCGAGCCCTCCCCGGCCCGAGGCGGCCCCGCCCC
GCCCGGCACCCCCACCTGCCGCCACCCCCCGCCCGGCACGGCGAGCCCCGCGCCACGCCCCGTACGGAGC
CCCGCACCCGAAGCCGGGCCGTGCTCAGCAACTCGGGGAGGGGGGTGCAGGGGGGGTTGCAGCCCGACCG
ACGCGCCCACACCCCCTGCTCACCCCCCCACGCACACACCCCGCACGCAGCCTTTGTTCCCCTCGCAGCC
CCCCCCGCACCGCGGGGCACCGCCCCCGGCCGCGCTCCCCTCGCGCACACTGCGGAGCGCACAAAGCCCC
GCGCCGCGCCCGCAGCGCTCACAGCCGCCGGGCAGCGCGGAGCCGCACGCGGCGCTCCCCACGCACACAC
ACACGCACGCACCCCCCGAGCCGCTCCCCCCGCACAAAGGGCCCTCCCGGAGCCCCTCAAGGCTTTCACG
CAGCCACAGAAAAGAAACAAGCCGTCATTAAACCAAGCGCTAATTACAGCCCGGAGGAGAAGGGCCGTCC
CGCCCGCTCACCTGTGGGAGTAACGCGGTCAGTCAGAGCCGGGGCGGGCGGCGCGAGGCGGCGGCGGAGC
GGGGCACGGGGCGAAGGCAGCGCGCAGCGACTCCCGCCCGCCGCGCGCTTCGCTTTTTATAGGGCCGCCG
CCGCCGCCGCCTCGCCATAAAAGGAAACTTTCGGAGCGCGCCGCTCTGATTGGCTGCCGCCGCACCTCTC
CGCCTCGCCCCGCCCCGCCCCTCGCCCCGCCCCGCCCCGCCTGGCGCGCGCCCCCCCCCCCCCCCCGCCC
CCATCGCTGCACAAAATAATTAAAAAATAAATAAATACAAAATTGGGGGTGGGGAGGGGGGGGAGATGGG
GAGAGTGAAGCAGAACGTGGGGCTCACCTCGACCATGGTAATAGCGATGACTAATACGTAGATGTACTGC
CAAGTAGGAAAGTCCCATAAGGTCATGTACTGGGCATAATGCCAGGCGGGCCATTTACCGTCATTGACGT
CAATAGGGGGCGTACTTGGCATATGATACACTTGATGTACTGCCAAGTGGGCAGTTTACCGTAAATACTC
CACCCATTGACGTCAATGGAAAGTCCCTATTGGCGTTACTATGGGAACATACGTCATTATTGACGTCAAT
GGGCGGGGGTCGTTGGGCGGTCAGCCAGGCGGGCCATTTACCGTAAGTTATGTAACGCGGAACTCCATAT
ATGGGCTATGAACTAATGACCCCGTAATTGATTACTATTAATAACTAGTCAATAATCAATGTCGACCCAG
GTGGCACTTTTCGGGGAAATGTGCGCGGAACCCCTATTTGTTTATTTTTCTAAATACATTCAAATATGTA
TCCGCTCATGAGACAATAACCCTGATAAATGCTTCAATAATATTGAAAAAGGAAGAGTATGAGTATTCAA
CATTTCCGTGTCGCCCTTATTCCCTTTTTTGCGGCATTTTGCCTTCCTGTTTTTGCTCACCCAGAAACGC
TGGTGAAAGTAAAAGATGCTGAAGATCAGTTGGGTGCACGAGTGGGTTACATCGAACTGGATCTCAACAG
CGGTAAGATCCTTGAGAGTTTTCGCCCCGAAGAACGTTTTCCAATGATGAGCACTTTTAAAGTTCTGCTA
TGTGGCGCGGTATTATCCCGTATTGACGCCGGGCAAGAGCAACTCGGTCGCCGCATACACTATTCTCAGA
ATGACTTGGTTGAGTACTCACCAGTCACAGAAAAGCATCTTACGGATGGCATGACAGTAAGAGAATTATG
CAGTGCTGCCATAACCATGAGTGATAACACTGCGGCCAACTTACTTCTGACAACGATCGGAGGACCGAAG
GAGCTAACCGCTTTTTTGCACAACATGGGGGATCATGTAACTCGCCTTGATCGTTGGGAACCGGAGCTGA
ATGAAGCCATACCAAACGACGAGCGTGACACCACGATGCCTGTAGCAATGGCAACAACGTTGCGCAAACT
ATTAACTGGCGAACTACTTACTCTAGCTTCCCGGCAACAATTAATAGACTGGATGGAGGCGGATAAAGTT
GCAGGACCACTTCTGCGCTCGGCCCTTCCGGCTGGCTGGTTTATTGCTGATAAATCTGGAGCCGGTGAGC
GTGGGTCTCGCGGTATCATTGCAGCACTGGGGCCAGATGGTAAGCCCTCCCGTATCGTAGTTATCTACAC
GACGGGGAGTCAGGCAACTATGGATGAACGAAATAGACAGATCGCTGAGATAGGTGCCTCACTGATTAAG
CATTGGTAACTGTCAGACCAAGTTTACTCATATATACTTTAGATTGATTTAAAACTTCATTTTTAATTTA
AAAGGATCTAGGTGAAGATCCTTTTTGATAATCTCATGACCAAAATCCCTTAACGTGAGTTTTCGTTCCA
CTGAGCGTCAGACCCCGTAGAAAAGATCAAAGGATCTTCTTGAGATCCTTTTTTTCTGCGCGTAATCTGC
TGCTTGCAAACAAAAAAACCACCGCTACCAGCGGTGGTTTGTTTGCCGGATCAAGAGCTACCAACTCTTT
TTCCGAAGGTAACTGGCTTCAGCAGAGCGCAGATACCAAATACTGTTCTTCTAGTGTAGCCGTAGTTAGG
CCACCACTTCAAGAACTCTGTAGCACCGCCTACATACCTCGCTCTGCTAATCCTGTTACCAGTGGCTGCT
GCCAGTGGCGATAAGTCGTGTCTTACCGGGTTGGACTCAAGACGATAGTTACCGGATAAGGCGCAGCGGT
CGGGCTGAACGGGGGGTTCGTGCACACAGCCCAGCTTGGAGCGAACGACCTACACCGAACTGAGATACCT
ACAGCGTGAGCTATGAGAAAGCGCCACGCTTCCCGAAGGGAGAAAGGCGGACAGGTATCCGGTAAGCGGC
AGGGTCGGAACAGGAGAGCGCACGAGGGAGCTTCCAGGGGGAAACGCCTGGTATCTTTATAGTCCTGTCG
GGTTTCGCCACCTCTGACTTGAGCGTCGATTTTTGTGATGCTCGTCAGGGGGGCGGAGCCTATGGAAAAA
CGCCAGCAACGCGGCCTTTTTACGGTTCCTGGCCTTTTGCTGGCCTTTTGCTCACATGTTCTTTCCTGCG
TTATCCCCTGATTCTGTGGATAACCGTATTACCGCCTTTG
