>Addgene plasmid #250420 | pLexM-HsPQLC1(20-271)-TEV-GFP-His8 | depositor partial sequence | sequence record 494114 | Insert (Including Backbone Tags & Stop)
ATGGGAGCTGCTGCCGCCATGGTTTTTGGCGGAGTGGTGCCTTACGTGCCCCAGTACAGAGACATCAGAC
GGACCCAGAACGCCGACGGCTTTAGCACCTATGTGTGCCTGGTGCTGCTGGTCGCCAACATCCTGCGGAT
CCTGTTTTGGTTCGGCCGCAGATTCGAGAGCCCTCTGCTGTGGCAGAGCGCCATCATGATCCTGACCATG
CTGCTGATGCTGAAGCTGTGCACCGAAGTGCGCGTGGCCAATGAGCTGAACGCCAGAAGAAGAAGCTTCA
CAGCCGCCGACAGCAAGGACGAGGAAGTGAAAGTCGCCCCTCGGAGAAGCTTCCTGGACTTCGATCCTCA
CCACTTCTGGCAGTGGTCCAGCTTTAGCGACTACGTGCAGTGCGTGCTGGCCTTTACTGGCGTGGCCGGC
TACATCACCTACCTGAGCATTGACAGCGCCCTGTTCGTGGAAACCCTGGGCTTTCTGGCCGTGCTGACAG
AGGCTATGCTGGGAGTGCCTCAGCTGTACCGGAACCACAGACACCAGAGCACAGAGGGCATGAGCATCAA
GATGGTGCTGATGTGGACAAGCGGCGACGCCTTCAAGACCGCCTACTTCCTGCTTAAAGGCGCCCCTCTG
CAGTTCAGCGTGTGTGGACTGCTGCAGGTCCTGGTGGATCTGGCCATTCTCGGACAGGCCTACGCCTTCG
CTAGACACCCTCAGAAACCTGCTCCTCACGCCGTGCATCCTACCGGAACAAAAGCTCTGCTCGAGGGGGA
AAATTTATATTTTCAAGGTCAATTTTCTAAAGGTGAAGAATTATTCACTGGTGTTGTCCCAATTTTGGTT
GAATTAGATGGTGATGTTAATGGTCACAAATTTTCTGTCTCCGGTGAAGGTGAAGGTGATGCTACTTACG
GTAAATTGACCTTAAAATTTATTTGTACTACTGGTAAATTGCCAGTTCCATGGCCAACCTTAGTCACTAC
TTTCGGTTATGGTGTTCAATGTTTTGCGAGATACCCAGATCATATGAAACAACATGACTTTTTCAAGTCT
GCCATGCCAGAAGGTTATGTTCAAGAAAGAACTATTTTTTTCAAAGATGACGGTAACTACAAGACCAGAG
CTGAAGTCAAGTTTGAAGGTGATACCTTAGTTAATAGAATCGAATTAAAAGGTATTGATTTTAAAGAAGA
TGGTAACATTTTAGGTCACAAATTGGAATACAACTATAACTCTCACAATGTTTACATCATGGCTGACAAA
CAAAAGAATGGTATCAAAGTTAACTTCAAAATTAGACACAACATTGAAGATGGTTCTGTTCAATTAGCTG
ACCATTATCAACAAAATACTCCAATTGGTGATGGTCCAGTCTTGTTACCAGACAACCATTACTTATCCAC
TCAATCTGCCTTATCCAAAGATCCAAACGAAAAGAGAGACCACATGGTCTTGTTAGAATTTGTTACTGCT
GCTGGTATTACCCATGGTATGGATGAATTGTACAAACACCATCACCATCACCATCATCATTAA
